>Addgene plasmid #147248 | pT7-EGFP-C1-HsXRN1_1-1649_P | depositor full sequence | sequence record 289695 | Full Sequence
TAGTTATTAATAGTAATCAATTACGGGGTCATTAGTTCATAGCCCATATATGGAGTTCCGCGTTACATAA
CTTACGGTAAATGGCCCGCCTGGCTGACCGCCCAACGACCCCCGCCCATTGACGTCAATAATGACGTATG
TTCCCATAGTAACGCCAATAGGGACTTTCCATTGACGTCAATGGGTGGAGTATTTACGGTAAACTGCCCA
CTTGGCAGTACATCAAGTGTATCATATGCCAAGTACGCCCCCTATTGACGTCAATGACGGTAAATGGCCC
GCCTGGCATTATGCCCAGTACATGACCTTATGGGACTTTCCTACTTGGCAGTACATCTACGTATTAGTCA
TCGCTATTACCATGGTGATGCGGTTTTGGCAGTACATCAATGGGCGTGGATAGCGGTTTGACTCACGGGG
ATTTCCAAGTCTCCACCCCATTGACGTCAATGGGAGTTTGTTTTGGCACCAAAATCAACGGGACTTTCCA
AAATGTCGTAACAACTCCGCCCCATTGACGCAAATGGGCGGTAGGCGTGTACGGTGGGAGGTCTATATAA
GCAGAGCTCTCTGGCTAACTAGAGAACCCACTGCTTACTGGCTTATCGAAATTAATACGACTCACTATAG
GGAGACCCAAGCTCTAGCGCTACCGGTCGCCACCATGGTGAGCAAGGGCGAGGAGCTGTTCACCGGGGTG
GTGCCCATCCTGGTCGAGCTGGACGGCGACGTAAACGGCCACAAGTTCAGCGTGTCCGGCGAGGGCGAGG
GCGATGCCACCTACGGCAAGCTGACCCTGAAGTTCATCTGCACCACCGGCAAGCTGCCCGTGCCCTGGCC
CACCCTCGTGACCACCCTGACCTACGGCGTGCAGTGCTTCAGCCGCTACCCCGACCACATGAAGCAGCAC
GACTTCTTCAAGTCCGCCATGCCCGAAGGCTACGTCCAGGAGCGCACCATCTTCTTCAAGGACGACGGCA
ACTACAAGACCCGCGCCGAGGTGAAGTTCGAGGGCGACACCCTGGTGAACCGCATCGAGCTGAAGGGCAT
CGACTTCAAGGAGGACGGCAACATCCTGGGGCACAAGCTGGAGTACAACTACAACAGCCACAACGTCTAT
ATCATGGCCGACAAGCAGAAGAACGGCATCAAGGTGAACTTCAAGATCCGCCACAACATCGAGGACGGCA
GCGTGCAGCTCGCCGACCACTACCAGCAGAACACCCCCATCGGCGACGGCCCCGTGCTGCTGCCCGACAA
CCACTACCTGAGCACCCAGTCCGCCCTGAGCAAAGACCCCAACGAGAAGCGCGATCACATGGTCCTGCTG
GAGTTCGTGACCGCCGCCGGGATCACTCTCGGCATGGACGAGCTGTACAAGTCCGGACTCAGATCTCGAG
CTCAAGCTTCGAATTCTGCAGTCGACGGTACCGCGGGCATGGGAGTCCCCAAGTTTTACAGATGGATCTC
AGAGCGGTATCCCTGTCTCAGCGAAGTGGTGAAAGAGCATCAGATTCCTGAATTTGACAACTTGTACCTG
GATATGAATGGAATTATACATCAGTGCTCCCATCCTAATGATGATGATGTTCACTTTAGAATTTCAGATG
ATAAAATCTTTACTGATATTTTTCACTACCTGGAGGTGTTGTTTCGCATTATTAAACCCAGGAAAGTGTT
CTTTATGGCTGTAGATGGTGTGGCTCCTCGAGCAAAAATGAACCAGCAGCGTGGGAGGCGTTTTAGGTCA
GCAAAGGAGGCAGAAGACAAAATTAAAAAGGCAATAGAGAAGGGAGAAACTCTTCCTACAGAGGCCAGAT
TTGATTCCAACTGTATCACACCAGGAACTGAATTTATGGCCAGGTTACATGAACATCTGAAGTATTTTGT
AAATATGAAAATTTCCACAGACAAGTCATGGCAAGGAGTTACCATCTACTTCTCAGGCCATGAGACTCCT
GGAGAAGGAGAGCATAAAATCATGGAATTTATCAGATCCGAGAAAGCAAAGCCAGATCATGATCCAAACA
CCAGACACTGTCTTTATGGTTTAGATGCTGACTTGATTATGCTTGGATTAACAAGTCATGAGGCACATTT
TTCTCTCTTAAGAGAAGAAGTTCGATTTGGTGGCAAAAAAACACAACGGGTATGTGCTCCAGAAGAAACT
ACATTTCACCTTCTACACTTGTCTTTAATGAGAGAGTATATTGACTATGAGTTTTCAGTATTAAAAGAAA
AGATCACATTTAAATATGATATTGAAAGGATAATAGATGATTGGATTTTGATGGGGTTTCTTGTTGGTAA
TGATTTTATCCCTCATCTACCTCATTTACATATTAATCATGATGCACTGCCTCTTCTTTATGGAACATAT
GTTACCATCCTGCCAGAACTTGGGGGTTATATTAATGAAAGTGGGCACCTCAACTTACCTCGATTTGAGA
AATACCTTGTGAAACTATCAGATTTTGATCGGGAGCACTTCAGTGAAGTTTTTGTGGACCTAAAATGGTT
TGAAAGCAAAGTTGGTAACAAGTACCTCAATGAAGCAGCAGGTGTCGCAGCAGAAGAAGCCAGGAACTAC
AAGGAAAAGAAAAAGTTAAAGGGCCAGGAAAATTCTCTGTGTTGGACTGCTTTAGACAAAAATGAAGGCG
AAATGATAACTTCTAAGGATAATTTAGAAGATGAGACTGAAGATGATGACCTATTTGAAACTGAGTTTAG
ACAATATAAAAGAACATATTACATGACGAAGATGGGGGTTGACGTAGTATCTGATGACTTTCTGGCTGAT
CAAGCTGCATGTTATGTTCAGGCAATACAGTGGATTTTGCACTATTACTATCATGGAGTTCAGTCCTGGA
GCTGGTATTATCCTTATCATTATGCGCCTTTCCTGTCTGATATACACAACATCAGTACACTCAAAATCCA
TTTTGAACTAGGAAAACCTTTTAAGCCATTTGAACAGCTTCTTGCTGTACTTCCAGCAGCCAGCAAAAAT
TTACTTCCTGCATGCTACCAGCATTTGATGACCAATGAAGACTCACCAATTATAGAATATTACCCACCTG
ATTTTAAAACTGACCTAAATGGGAAACAACAGGAATGGGAAGCTGTGGTGTTAATCCCTTTTATTGATGA
GAAGCGATTATTGGAAGCCATGGAGACATGTAACCACTCCCTCAAAAAGGAAGAGAGGAAAAGAAACCAA
CATAGTGAGTGCCTAATGTGCTGGTATGATAGAGACACAGAGTTTATCTATCCTTCTCCATGGCCAGAAA
AGTTCCCTGCCATAGAACGATGTTGTACAAGGTATAAAATAATATCCTTAGATGCTTGGCGTGTAGACAT
AAACAAAAACAAAATAACCAGAATTGACCAGAAAGCATTATATTTCTGTGGATTTCCTACTCTGAAACAC
ATCAGACACAAATTTTTTTTGAAGAAAAGTGGTGTTCAAGTATTCCAGCAAAGCAGTCGTGGAGAAAACA
TGATGTTGGAAATCTTAGTGGATGCAGAATCAGATGAACTTACCGTAGAAAATGTAGCTTCATCAGTGCT
TGGAAAATCTGTCTTTGTTAATTGGCCTCACCTTGAGGAAGCTAGAGTCGTGGCTGTATCAGATGGAGAA
ACTAAGTTTTACTTGGAAGAACCTCCAGGAACACAGAAGCTTTATTCAGGAAGAACTGCCCCACCATCTA
AAGTGGTTCATCTTGGAGATAAAGAACAATCTAACTGGGCAAAAGAAGTACAAGGAATTTCAGAACACTA
CCTGAGAAGAAAAGGAATAATAATAAATGAAACATCTGCAGTTGTGTATGCTCAGTTACTCACAGGTCGT
AAATATCAAATAAATCAAAATGGTGAAGTTCGTCTAGAGAAACAGTGGTCAAAACAAGTTGTTCCTTTTG
TTTATCAAACTATTGTCAAGGACATCCGAGCTTTCGACTCCCGTTTCTCCAATATCAAAACATTGGATGA
TTTGTTTCCTCTGAGAAGTATGGTCTTTATGCTGGGAACTCCCTATTATGGCTGCACTGGAGAAGTTCAG
GATTCAGGTGATGTGATTACAGAAGGTAGGATTCGTGTGATTTTCAGCATTCCATGTGAACCCAATCTTG
ATGCTTTAATACAGAACCAGCATAAATATTCTATAAAGTACAACCCAGGATATGTGTTGGCCAGTCGCCT
TGGAGTGAGTGGATACCTTGTTTCAAGGTTTACAGGAAGTATTTTTATTGGAAGAGGATCTAGGAGAAAC
CCTCATGGAGACCATAAAGCAAATGTGGGTTTAAATCTCAAATTCAACAAGAAAAATGAGGAGGTACCTG
GATATACTAAGAAAGTTGGAAGTGAATGGATGTATTCATCTGCAGCAGAACAACTTCTGGCAGAGTACTT
AGAGAGAGCTCCAGAACTATTTAGTTATATAGCCAAAAATAGCCAAGAGGATGTGTTCTATGAAGATGAC
ATTTGGCCTGGAGAAAATGAGAATGGTGCTGAAAAAGTTCAAGAAATTATTACTTGGCTAAAAGGACATC
CTGTCAGTACTTTATCTCGTTCTTCTTGTGATTTACAAATTCTGGATGCAGCTATTGTTGAGAAAATTGA
GGAAGAAGTCGAAAAGTGCAAGCAAAGAAAGAATAATAAGAAGGTGCGAGTAACAGTGAAACCCCATTTG
CTATACAGACCTTTAGAACAGCAACATGGAGTCATTCCTGATCGGGATGCAGAATTTTGTCTTTTTGACC
GTGTTGTAAATGTGAGAGAAAACTTCTCAGTTCCAGTTGGCCTTCGAGGCACCATCATAGGAATAAAAGG
AGCTAATAGAGAAGCCGATGTACTATTTGAAGTATTATTTGATGAAGAATTTCCTGGAGGGTTAACAATA
AGATGCTCACCTGGTAGAGGTTATCGACTGCCAACAAGTGCCTTGGTGAACCTTTCTCATGGGAGTCGCT
CTGAAACTGGAAATCAGAAGTTGACAGCCATCGTAAAACCACAACCAGCTGTACATCAACATAGCTCAAG
TTCATCAGTTTCCTCTGGGCATTTGGGAGCCCTCAACCATTCCCCTCAATCACTTTTTGTTCCTACTCAA
GTACCTACTAAAGATGATGATGAATTCTGCAACATTTGGCAGTCCTTACAGGGATCTGGAAAGATGCAAT
ACTTTCAGCCAACTATACAAGAGAAGGGTGCAGTTCTACCTCAAGAAATAAGCCAAGTAAATCAACATCA
TAAATCTGGCTTTAATGACAACAGTGTTAAATATCAGCAAAGAAAACATGACCCTCACAGAAAATTTAAA
GAAGAGTGTAAGAGTCCTAAAGCTGAGTGTTGGTCCCAAAAAATGTCCAATAAGCAGCCTAACTCTGGAA
TTGAGAACTTTTTAGCATCTTTGAATATCTCCAAAGAAAATGAAGTACAGTCATCTCATCATGGGGAGCC
TCCAAGTGAAGAGCATTTGTCACCACAGTCATTTGCCATGGGAACACGGATGCTTAAAGAAATTCTAAAA
ATTGATGGCTCTAACACTGTGGACCATAAGAATGAAATCAAACAGATTGCTAATGAAATCCCTGTTTCCT
CTAACAGAAGAGATGAATATGGATTACCCTCTCAGCCTAAACAAAATAAGAAATTAGCATCTTATATGAA
CAAGCCTCACAGTGCTAATGAGTACCATAATGTTCAGTCTATGGACAATATGTGTTGGCCTGCCCCCAGC
CAGATCCCTCCTGTATCCACACCAGTAACTGAACTTTCTCGAATTTGTTCCCTTGTTGGAATGCCACAAC
CTGATTTCTCCTTTCTTAGGATGCCACAGACAATGACCGTTTGCCAAGTAAAATTATCTAATGGCTTACT
GGTACATGGGCCACAGTGCCACTCTGAAAATGAAGCCAAAGAGAAAGCTGCACTTTTTGCTTTACAACAG
TTGGGCTCCTTAGGCATGAATTTCCCTTTGCCTTCACAAGTATTTGCAAATTATCCTTCAGCTGTACCAC
CTGGAACCATTCCTCCAGCCTTTCCCCCACCTACTGGCTGGGATCACTATGGAAGCAACTATGCATTGGG
GGCAGCTAATATAATGCCTTCGTCGTCTCATCTCTTTGGCTCAATGCCATGGGGACCATCGGTGCCAGTT
CCTGGGAAGCCCTTCCATCATACTTTATATTCTGGGACCATGCCCATGGCTGGGGGAATACCAGGGGGTG
TGCACAATCAGTTTATACCTCTGCAGGTTACTAAAAAAAGGGTTGCAAACAAAAAGAACTTTGAGAATAA
GGAAGCCCAGAGTTCTCAAGCCACTCCAGTTCAGACTAGCCAGCCAGATTCTTCCAACATTGTCAAAGTA
AGTCCACGGGAGAGCTAAGGATCCACCGGATCTAGATAACTGATCATAATCAGCCATACCACATTTGTAG
AGGTTTTACTTGCTTTAAAAAACCTCCCACACCTCCCCCTGAACCTGAAACATAAAATGAATGCAATTGT
TGTTGTTAACTTGTTTATTGCAGCTTATAATGGTTACAAATAAAGCAATAGCATCACAAATTTCACAAAT
AAAGCATTTTTTTCACTGCATTCTAGTTGTGGTTTGTCCAAACTCATCAATGTATCTTAACGCGTAAATT
GTAAGCGTTAATATTTTGTTAAAATTCGCGTTAAATTTTTGTTAAATCAGCTCATTTTTTAACCAATAGG
CCGAAATCGGCAAAATCCCTTATAAATCAAAAGAATAGACCGAGATAGGGT
[37 nt withheld, positions 6772-6808]
AAAGAACGTGGACTCCAACGTCAAAGG
[49 nt withheld, positions 6836-6884]
T
[91 nt withheld, positions 6886-6976]
G
[124 nt withheld, positions 6978-7101]
CAGGTGGCACTTTTCGGGGAAATGTGCGCGGAACCCCTATTTGTTTATTTTTCTAAATACATTCAAATAT
GTATCCGCTCATGAGACAATAACCCTGATAAATGCTTCAATAATATTGAAAAAGGAAGAGTCCTGAGGCG
GAAAGAACCAGCTGTGGAATGTGTGTCAGTTAGGGTGTGGAAAGTCCCCAGGCTCCCCAGCAGGCAGAAG
TATGCAAAGCATGCATCTCAATTAGTCAGCAACCAGGTGTGGAAAGTCCCCAGGCTCCCCAGCAGGCAGA
AGTATGCAAAGCATGCATCTCAATTAGTCAGCAACCATAGTCCCGCCCCTAACTCCGCCCATCCCGCCCC
TAACTCCGCCCAGTTCCGCCCATTCTCCGCCCCATGGCTGACTAATTTTTTTTATTTATGCAGAGGCCGA
GGCCGCCTCGGCCTCTGAGCTATTCCAGAAGTAGTGAGGAGGCTTTTTTGGAGGCCTAGGCTTTTGCAAA
GATCGATCAAGAGACAGGATGAGGATCGTTTCGCATGATTGAACAAGATGGATTGCACGCAGGTTCTCCG
GCCGCTTGGGTGGAGAGGCTATTCGGCTATGACTGGGCACAACAGACAATCGGCTGCTCTGATGCCGCCG
TGTTCCGGCTGTCAGCGCAGGGGCGCCCGGTTCTTTTTGTCAAGACCGACCTGTCCGGTGCCCTGAATGA
ACTGCAAGACGAGGCAGCGCGGCTATCGTGGCTGGCCACGACGGGCGTTCCTTGCGCAGCTGTGCTCGAC
GTTGTCACTGAAGCGGGAAGGGACTGGCTGCTATTGGGCGAAGTGCCGGGGCAGGATCTCCTGTCATCTC
ACCTTGCTCCTGCCGAGAAAGTATCCATCATGGCTGATGCAATGCGGCGGCTGCATACGCTTGATCCGGC
TACCTGCCCATTCGACCACCAAGCGAAACATCGCATCGAGCGAGCACGTACTCGGATGGAAGCCGGTCTT
GTCGATCAGGATGATCTGGACGAAGAGCATCAGGGGCTCGCGCCAGCCGAACTGTTCGCCAGGCTCAAGG
CGAGCATGCCCGACGGCGAGGATCTCGTCGTGACCCATGGCGATGCCTGCTTGCCGAATATCATGGTGGA
AAATGGCCGCTTTTCTGGATTCATCGACTGTGGCCGGCTGGGTGTGGCGGACCGCTATCAGGACATAGCG
TTGGCTACCCGTGATATTGCTGAAGAGCTTGGCGGCGAATGGGCTGACCGCTTCCTCGTGCTTTACGGTA
TCGCCGCTCCCGATTCGCAGCGCATCGCCTTCTATCGCCTTCTTGACGAGTTCTTCTGAGCGGGACTCTG
GGGTTCGAAATGACCGACCAAGCGACGCCCAACCTGCCATCACGAGATTTCGATTCCACCGCCGCCTTCT
ATGAAAGGTTGGGCTTCGGAATCGTTTTCCGGGACGCCGGCTGGATGATCCTCCAGCGCGGGGATCTCAT
GCTGGAGTTCTTCGCCCACCCTAGGGGGAGGCTAACTGAAACACGGAAGGAGACAATACCGGAAGGAACC
CGCGCTATGACGGCAATAAAAAGACAGAATAAAACGCACGGTGTTGGGTCGTTTGTTCATAAACGCGGGG
TTCGGTCCCAGGGCTGGCACTCTGTCGATACCCCACCGAGACCCCATTGGGGCCAATACGCCCGCGTTTC
TTCCTTTTCCCCACCCCACCCCCCAAGTTCGGGTGAAGGCCCAGGGCTCGCAGCCAACGTCGGGGCGGCA
GGCCCTGCCATAGCCTCAGGTTACTCATATATACTTTAGATTGATTTAAAACTTCATTTTTAATTTAAAA
GGATCTAGGTGAAGATCCTTTTTGATAATCTCATGACCAAAATCCCTTAACGTGAGTTTTCGTTCCACTG
AGCGTCAGACCCCGTAGAAAAGATCAAAGGATCTTCTTGAGATCCTTTTTTTCTGCGCGTAATCTGCTGC
TTGCAAACAAAAAAACCACCGCTACCAGCGGTGGTTTGTTTGCCGGATCAAGAGCTACCAACTCTTTTTC
CGAAGGTAACTGGCTTCAGCAGAGCGCAGATACCAAATACTGTCCTTCTAGTGTAGCCGTAGTTAGGCCA
CCACTTCAAGAACTCTGTAGCACCGCCTACATACCTCGCTCTGCTAATCCTGTTACCAGTGGCTGCTGCC
AGTGGCGATAAGTCGTGTCTTACCGGGTTGGACTCAAGACGATAGTTACCGGATAAGGCGCAGCGGTCGG
GCTGAACGGGGGGTTCGTGCACACAGCCCAGCTTGGAGCGAACGACCTACACCGAACTGAGATACCTACA
GCGTGAGCTATGAGAAAGCGCCACGCTTCCCGAAGGGAGAAAGGCGGACAGGTATCCGGTAAGCGGCAGG
GTCGGAACAGGAGAGCGCACGAGGGAGCTTCCAGGGGGAAACGCCTGGTATCTTTATAGTCCTGTCGGGT
TTCGCCACCTCTGACTTGAGCGTCGATTTTTGTGATGCTCGTCAGGGGGGCGGAGCCTATGGAAAAACGC
CAGCAACGCGGCCTTTTTACGGTTCCTGGCCTTTTGCTGGCCTTTTGCTCACATGTTCTTTCCTGCGTTA
TCCCCTGATTCTGTGGATAACCGTATTACCGCCATGCAT
Features (pLannotate 1.2.2; 17 found; start..end, strand, type, name):
     61..364     +  enhancer       CMV enhancer: human cytomegalovirus immediate early enhancer
    365..568     +  promoter       CMV promoter: human cytomegalovirus (CMV) immediate early promoter
    564..597     +  LTR            5' LTR (truncated) (fragment): truncated 5' long terminal repeat (LTR) from HIV-1
    613..631     +  promoter       T7 promoter: promoter for bacteriophage T7 RNA polymerase
    665..1381    +  CDS            EGFP: EGFP is a basic (constitutively fluorescent) green fluorescent protein published in 1996, derived from Aequorea victoria. It is reported to be a rapidly-maturing weak dimer with moderate acid sensitivity.
   1382..1438    +  misc_feature   MCS (fragment): multiple cloning site
   1439..6385    +  CDS            XRN1: XRN1_HUMAN - Also known as SEP1. Experimental evidence at protein level: Swiss-Prot protein existence level 1. Major 5'-3' exoribonuclease involved in mRNA decay. Required for the 5'-3'-processing of the G4 tetraplex-containing DNA and RNA substrates. The kinetic of hydrolysis is faster for G4 RNA tetraplex than for G4 DNA tetraplex and monomeric RNA tetraplex. Binds to RNA and DNA (By similarity). Plays a role in replication-dependent histone mRNA degradation. May act as a tumor suppressor protein in osteogenic sarcoma (OGS). From Homo sapiens (Human).
   6411..6495    +  CDS            large T antigen (fragment): large T antigen from SV40 (simian virus 40)
   6518..6639    +  polyA_signal   SV40 poly(A) signal: SV40 polyadenylation signal
   6673..7101    -  rep_origin     f1 ori (sequence partly withheld): f1 bacteriophage origin of replication; arrow indicates direction of (+) strand synthesis
   7128..7232    +  promoter       AmpR promoter: bla
   7234..7591    +  promoter       SV40 promoter: SV40 enhancer and early promoter
   7626..8420    +  CDS            NeoR/KanR: aminoglycoside phosphotransferase from Tn5; aph(3')-II (or nptII); confers resistance to neomycin, kanamycin, and G418 (Geneticin®)
   8441..8593    +  CDS            ble (fragment): BLE_KLEPN - Experimental evidence at protein level: Swiss-Prot protein existence level 1. Binding protein with a strong affinity to the bleomycin family of antibiotics. Binds to CL990; an antimitotic-antibiotic compound. From Klebsiella pneumoniae.
   8652..8699    +  polyA_signal   HSV TK poly(A) signal: herpes simplex virus thymidine kinase polyadenylation signal (Cole and Stacy, 1985)
   8790..8806    -  polyA_signal   bGH poly(A) signal (fragment): bovine growth hormone polyadenylation signal
   9028..9616    +  rep_origin     ori: high-copy-number ColE1/pMB1/pBR322/pUC origin of replication
