[The description below was written by a language model from this plasmid's Addgene catalogue record and pLannotate feature annotations shown in this document.]
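Description:
pT7-EGFP-C1-HsXRN1_1-1649_P is a 9,730 nt mammalian expression plasmid encoding human XRN1 (also known as SEP1), the major cytoplasmic 5'-3' exoribonuclease of mRNA decay, as an N-terminal EGFP fusion. The catalogue lists the backbone as unknown, but the name and the annotated layout are consistent with an EGFP-C1-type vector to which a T7 promoter has been added. The CMV immediate early enhancer and promoter drive transcription. A bacteriophage T7 promoter lies between the CMV promoter and the EGFP start, which would also allow transcription by T7 RNA polymerase. The EGFP coding sequence runs through a short remnant of the multiple cloning site directly into the XRN1 coding region, and an SV40 polyadenylation signal terminates the transcript. According to the name, the insert covers residues 1-1649 rather than the complete protein, and it carries one silent mutation relative to the NCBI reference transcript.

The plasmid is propagated in E. coli from a high-copy ColE1/pUC-type origin under kanamycin selection. Resistance comes from the Tn5 NeoR/KanR gene, which sits behind tandem bacterial (bla) and SV40 early promoters and ends in an HSV TK polyadenylation signal. The same cassette can therefore confer G418 resistance in mammalian cells. An f1 origin is also present. Several short annotated fragments (HIV-1 LTR, SV40 large T antigen, ble, bGH poly(A)) are probably partial sequence matches or backbone remnants, not functional elements.

The stated purpose is mammalian expression of the XRN1 fragment. The GFP tag would suit localisation or interaction studies, though the record does not specify these uses. The depositor's sequence may be theoretical rather than fully verified.
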