Addgene plasmid #147248: pT7-EGFP-C1-HsXRN1_1-1649_P
Purpose: Mammalian Expression of HsXRN1_1-1649
Depositing lab: Elisa Izaurralde. Depositing organization: Max Planck Institute for Developmental Biology. Publication: The Caenorhabditis elegans GW182 protein AIN-1 interacts with PAB-1 and subunits of the PAN2-PAN3 and CCR4-NOT deadenylase complexes. Kuzuoglu-Ozturk D, Huntzinger E, Schmidt S, Izaurralde E. Nucleic Acids Res. 2012 Jul;40(12):5651-65. doi: 10.1093/nar/gks218. Epub 2012 Mar 7. PubMed 22402495.
Backbone
  Vector backbone: Unknown
  Vector type: Mammalian Expression
Growth in bacteria
  Bacterial resistance: Kanamycin, 50 μg/mL
  Growth temperature: 37°C
  Growth strain: DH5alpha
  Copy number: High Copy
Gene/Insert
  Gene/Insert name: HsXRN1_1-1649
  Species: H. sapiens (human)
  Mutation: one silent mutation compared to the sequence given by NCBI: NM_019001.3.
  Entrez Gene: XRN1 (a.k.a. SEP1)
  Cloning method: Unknown
Terms and licenses: Academic/Nonprofit Terms; Industry Terms: Not Available to Industry
Depositor comments: Plasmids from this collection were made available to the research community and donated after the lab closed. Please note that the sequence provided by the depositing laboratory may be theoretical/predicted or based on Sanger sequencing results. There may be discrepancies between sequencing results obtained by Addgene and the depositor sequence. If an Addgene verified sequence is not available, please contact before placing your order to request that our lab fully sequence the plasmid.
How to cite: pT7-EGFP-C1-HsXRN1_1-1649_P was a gift from Elisa Izaurralde (Addgene plasmid # 147248 ; http://n2t.net/addgene:147248 ; RRID:Addgene_147248)
